>Addgene plasmid #114876 | BIR3 B11_pECIA14 | addgene full sequence | sequence record 274755 | Addgene NGS Result
GTAAAACGACGGCCAGTGAATTAATTCGTTGCAGGACAGGATGTGGTGCCCGATGTGACTAGCTCTTTGC
TGCAGGCCGTCCTATCCTCTGGTTCCGATAAGAGACCCAGAACTCCGGCCCCCCACCGCCCACCGCCACC
CCCATACATATGTGGTACGCAAGTAAGAGTGCCTGCGCATGCCCCATGTGCCCCACCAAGAGCTTTGCAT
CCCATACAAGTCCCCAAAGTGGAGAACCGAACCAATTCTTCGCGGGCAGAACAAAAGCTTCTGCACACGT
CTCCACTCGAATTTGGAGCCGGCCGGCGTGTGCAAAAGAGGTGAATCGAACGAAAGACCCGTGTGTAAAG
CCGCGTTTCCAAAATGTATAAAACCGAGAGCATCTGGCCAATGTGCATCAGTTGTGGTCAGCAGCAAAAT
CAAGTGAATCATCTCAGTGCAACTAAAGGGGGGATCCGATCTCAATATGAAGTTATGCATATTACTGGCC
GTCGTGGCCTTTGTTGGCCTCTCGCTCGGGTCAGCTGAAGACGACGTTCTCTGTCTCCAAGGTTTGAAAA
ACTCACTCATCGATCCTTCTTCTAGACTCAGTTCCTGGTCTTTCCCAAACTCTTCAGCTTCTTCGATTTG
TAAGCTCACTGGTGTTTCCTGCTGGAACGAGAAAGAGAATCGGATTATTTCTCTTCAGCTTCAATCGATG
CAGCTCGCCGGTGAGATTCCTGAGTCTCTTAAGCTTTGTCGTAGTTTACAATCTCTGGATCTCTCTGGAA
ACGATCTCTCTGGTTCGATTCCTTCTCAAATCTGTTCGTGGCTTCCTTATCTCGTTACGTTAGATCTGTC
TGGGAATAAGCTTGGTGGTTCGATTCCGACTCAGATCGTTGAGTGTAAGTTCTTAAACGCTTTGATTCTG
AGTGATAATAAGCTTTCTGGTTCGATTCCTTCTCAGTTGAGTCGATTAGATCGCCTTCGACGTCTTTCTC
TAGCAGGGAATGATCTCTCCGGTACGATTCCGTCCGAGCTGGCTCGGTTCGGAGGAGACGATTTTAGCGG
GAATAACGGACTTTGTGGGAAGCCTTTATCGCGATGTGGAGCGTTGAATGGGAGACTGGAGGTGCTGTTC
CAGGGACCAAGCGGCAATCCCGGCGGCGATCTGGCCCCCCAGATGCTGCGCGAGCTGCAGGAGACCAATG
CCGCCCTGCAGGACGTGCGCGAGCTGCTGCGCCACCGCGTGAAGGAGATCACCTTCCTGAAGAACACCGT
GATGGAGTGCGACGCCTGCGGCATGCAGCCCTCTAGAGGCTCCGGCTCCATCATCCCAGTTGAGGAGGAG
AACCCGGACTTCTGGAACCGCGAGGCAGCCGAGGCCCTGGGTGCCGCCAAGAAGCTGCAGCCTGCACAGA
CAGCCGCCAAGAACCTCATCATCTTCCTGGGCGATGGGATGGGGGTGTCTACGGTGACAGCTGCCAGGAT
CCTAAAAGGGCAGAAGAAGGACAAACTGGGGCCTGAGATACCCCTGGCCATGGACCGCTTCCCATATGTG
GCTCTGTCCAAGACATACAATGTAGACAAACATGTGCCAGACAGTGGAGCCACAGCCACGGCCTACCTGT
GCGGGGTCAAGGGCAACTTCCAGACCATTGGCTTGAGTGCAGCCGCCCGCTTTAACCAGTGCAACACGAC
ACGCGGCAACGAGGTCATCTCCGTGATGAATCGGGCCAAGAAAGCAGGGAAGTCAGTGGGAGTGGTAACC
ACCACACGAGTGCAGCACGCCTCGCCAGCCGGCACCTACGCCCACACGGTGAACCGCAACTGGTACTCGG
ACGCCGACGTGCCTGCCTCGGCCCGCCAGGAGGGGTGCCAGGACATCGCTACGCAGCTCATCTCCAACAT
GGACATTGACGTGATCCTAGGTGGAGGCCGAAAGTACATGTTTCGCATGGGAACCCCAGACCCTGAGTAC
CCAGATGACTACAGCCAAGGTGGGACCAGGCTGGACGGGAAGAATCTGGTGCAGGAATGGCTGGCGAAGC
GCCAGGGTGCCCGGTATGTGTGGAACCGCACTGAGCTCATGCAGGCTTCCCTGGACCCGTCTGTGACCCA
TCTCATGGGTCTCTTTGAGCCTGGAGACATGAAATACGAGATCCACCGAGACTCCACACTGGACCCCTCC
CTGATGGAGATGACAGAGGCTGCCCTGCGCCTGCTGAGCAGGAACCCCCGCGGCTTCTTCCTCTTCGTGG
AGGGTGGTCGCATCGACCATGGTCATCATGAAAGCAGGGCTTACCGGGCACTGACTGAGACGATCATGTT
CGACGACGCCATTGAGAGGGCGGGCCAGCTCACCAGCGAGGAGGACACGCTGAGCCTCGTCACTGCCGAC
CACTCCCACGTCTTCTCCTTCGGAGGCTACCCCCTGCGAGGGAGCTCCATCTTCGGGCTGGCCCCTGGCA
AGGCCCGGGACAGGAAGGCCTACACGGTCCTCCTATACGGAAACGGTCCAGGCTATGTGCTCAAGGACGG
CGCCCGGCCGGATGTTACCGAGAGCGAGAGCGGGAGCCCCGAGTATCGGCAGCAGTCAGCAGTGCCCCTG
GACGAAGAGACCCACGCAGGCGAGGACGTGGCGGTGTTCGCGCGCGGCCCGCAGGCGCACCTGGTTCACG
GCGTGCAGGAGCAGACCTTCATAGCGCACGTCATGGCCTTCGCCGCCTGCCTGGAGCCCTACACCGCCTG
CGACCTGGCGCCCCCCGCCGGCACCACCGACGCCGCGCACCCGGGTTCTAGAGGAAGCACCTCCGGCGAT
AACGATTACAAGGATGATGATGATAAGGCCAGCGGCACCGGTCATCATCACCATCACCATTGAGTTTAAA
CCCGCTGATCAGCCTCGACTGTGCCTTCTAAGGCCTGAGCTCGCTGATCAGCCTCGATCGAGGATCCAGA
CATGATAAGATACATTGATGAGTTTGGACAAACCACAACTAGAATGCAGTGAAAAAAATGCTTTATTTGT
GAAATTTGTGATGCTATTGCTTTATTTGTAACCATTATAAGCTGCAATAAACAAGTTAACAACAACAATT
GCATTCATTTTATGTTTCAGGTTCAGGGGGAGGTGTGGGAGGTTTTTTAAAGCAAGTAAAACCTCTACAA
ATGTGGTATGGCTGATTATGATCAGTCGACCTGCAGGCATGCAAGCTTGGCGTAATCATGGTCATAGCTG
TTTCCTGTGTGAAATTGTTATCCGCTCACAATTCCACACAACATACGAGCCGGAAGCATAAAGTGTAAAG
CCTGGGGTGCCTAATGAGTGAGCTAACTCACATTAATTGCGTTGCGCTCACTGCCCGCTTTCCAGTCGGG
AAACCTGTCGTGCCAGCTGCATTAATGAATCGGCCAACGCGCGGGGAGAGGCGGTTTGCGTATTGGGCGC
TCTTCCGCTTCCTCGCTCACTGACTCGCTGCGCTCGGTCGTTCGGCTGCGGCGAGCGGTATCAGCTCACT
CAAAGGCGGTAATACGGTTATCCACAGAATCAGGGGATAACGCAGGAAAGAACATGTGAGCAAAAGGCCA
GCAAAAGGCCAGGAACCGTAAAAAGGCCGCGTTGCTGGCGTTTTTCCATAGGCTCCGCCCCCCTGACGAG
CATCACAAAAATCGACGCTCAAGTCAGAGGTGGCGAAACCCGACAGGACTATAAAGATACCAGGCGTTTC
CCCCTGGAAGCTCCCTCGTGCGCTCTCCTGTTCCGACCCTGCCGCTTACCGGATACCTGTCCGCCTTTCT
CCCTTCGGGAAGCGTGGCGCTTTCTCATAGCTCACGCTGTAGGTATCTCAGTTCGGTGTAGGTCGTTCGC
TCCAAGCTGGGCTGTGTGCACGAACCCCCCGTTCAGCCCGACCGCTGCGCCTTATCCGGTAACTATCGTC
TTGAGTCCAACCCGGTAAGACACGACTTATCGCCACTGGCAGCAGCCACTGGTAACAGGATTAGCAGAGC
GAGGTATGTAGGCGGTGCTACAGAGTTCTTGAAGTGGTGGCCTAACTACGGCTACACTAGAAGAACAGTA
TTTGGTATCTGCGCTCTGCTGAAGCCAGTTACCTTCGGAAAAAGAGTTGGTAGCTCTTGATCCGGCAAAC
AAACCACCGCTGGTAGCGGTGGTTTTTTTGTTTGCAAGCAGCAGATTACGCGCAGAAAAAAAGGATCTCA
AGAAGATCCTTTGATCTTTTCTACGGGGTCTGACGCTCAGTGGAACGAAAACTCACGTTAAGGGATTTTG
GTCATGAGATTATCAAAAAGGATCTTCACCTAGATCCTTTTAAATTAAAAATGAAGTTTTAAATCAATCT
AAAGTATATATGAGTAAACTTGGTCTGACAGTTACCAATGCTTAATCAGTGAGGCACCTATCTCAGCGAT
CTGTCTATTTCGTTCATCCATAGTTGCCTGACTCCCCGTCGTGTAGATAACTACGATACGGGAGGGCTTA
CCATCTGGCCCCAGTGCTGCAATGATACCGCGAGACCCACGCTCACCGGCTCCAGATTTATCAGCAATAA
ACCAGCCAGCCGGAAGGGCCGAGCGCAGAAGTGGTCCTGCAACTTTATCCGCCTCCATCCAGTCTATTAA
TTGTTGCCGGGAAGCTAGAGTAAGTAGTTCGCCAGTTAATAGTTTGCGCAACGTTGTTGCCATTGCTACA
GGCATCGTGGTGTCACGCTCGTCGTTTGGTATGGCTTCATTCAGCTCCGGTTCCCAACGATCAAGGCGAG
TTACATGATCCCCCATGTTGTGCAAAAAAGCGGTTAGCTCCTTCGGTCCTCCGATCGTTGTCAGAAGTAA
GTTGGCCGCAGTGTTATCACTCATGGTTATGGCAGCACTGCATAATTCTCTTACTGTCATGCCATCCGTA
AGATGCTTTTCTGTGACTGGTGAGTACTCAACCAAGTCATTCTGAGAATAGTGTATGCGGCGACCGAGTT
GCTCTTGCCCGGCGTCAATACGGGATAATACCGCGCCACATAGCAGAACTTTAAAAGTGCTCATCATTGG
AAAACGTTCTTCGGGGCGAAAACTCTCAAGGATCTTACCGCTGTTGAGATCCAGTTCGATGTAACCCACT
CGTGCACCCAACTGATCTTCAGCATCTTTTACTTTCACCAGCGTTTCTGGGTGAGCAAAAACAGGAAGGC
AAAATGCCGCAAAAAAGGGAATAAGGGCGACACGGAAATGTTGAATACTCATACTCTTCCTTTTTCAATA
TTATTGAAGCATTTATCAGGGTTATTGTCTCATGAGCGGATACATATTTGAATGTATTTAGAAAAATAAA
CAAATAGGGGTTCCGCGCACATTTCCCCGAAAAGTGCCACCTGACGTCTAAGAAACCATTATTATCATGA
CATTAACCTATAAAAATAGGCGTATCACGAGGCCCTTTCGTCTCGCGCGTTTCGGTGATGACGGTGAAAA
CCTCTGACACATGCAGCTCCCGGAGACGGTCACAGCTTGTCTGTAAGCGGATGCCGGGAGCAGACAAGCC
CGTCAGGGCGCGTCAGCGGGTGTTGGCGGGTGTCGGGGCTGGCTTAACTATGCGGCATCAGAGCAGATTG
TACTGAGAGTGCACCATATGCGGTGTGAAATACCGCACAGATGCGTAAGGAGAAAATACCGCATCAGGCG
CCATTCGCCATTCAGGCTGCGCAACTGTTGGGAAGGGCGATCGGTGCGGGCCTCTTCGCTATTACGCCAG
CTGGCGAAAGGGGGATGTGCTGCAAGGCGATTAAGTTGGGTAACGCCAGGGTTTTCCCAGTCACGACGTT
Features (pLannotate 1.2.2; 19 found; start..end, strand, type, name):
     23..449     +  promoter       MT promoter: Drosophila metallothionein promoter
    467..520     +  sig_peptide    BiP signal sequence: Drosophila BiP signal sequence
    482..1105    +  CDS            Y1719_ARATH (fragment): Experimental evidence at protein level: Swiss-Prot protein existence level 1. From Arabidopsis thaliana (Mouse-ear cress).
   1142..1321    +  CDS            Comp (fragment): COMP_RAT - Experimental evidence at protein level: Swiss-Prot protein existence level 1. May play a role in the structural integrity of cartilage via its interaction with other extracellular matrix proteins such as the collagens and fibronectin. Can mediate the interaction of chondrocytes with the cartilage extracellular matrix through interaction with cell surface integrin receptors. Could play a role in the pathogenesis of osteoarthritis. Potent suppressor of apoptosis in both primary chondrocytes and transformed cells. Suppresses apoptosis by blocking the activation of caspase-3 and by indu
   1309..2761    +  CDS            SEAP (fragment): secreted alkaline phosphatase from human placenta The natural enzyme has a C-terminal transmembrane sequence that is replaced by a GPI anchor.
   2798..2827    +  CDS            2xFLAG (fragment): two tandem FLAG® epitope tags
   2933..3067    -  polyA_signal   SV40 poly(A) signal: SV40 polyadenylation signal
   3090..3174    -  CDS            large T antigen (fragment): large T antigen from SV40 (simian virus 40)
   3174..3198    +  misc_feature   MCS (fragment): pUC18/19 multiple cloning site
   3235..3251    -  protein_bind   lac operator: The lac repressor binds to the lac operator to inhibit transcription in E. coli. This inhibition can be relieved by adding lactose or isopropyl-β-D-thiogalactopyranoside (IPTG). lac repressor encoded by lacI
   3259..3289    -  promoter       lac promoter: promoter for the E. coli lac operon
   3304..3325    -  protein_bind   CAP binding site: CAP binding activates transcription in the presence of cAMP. E. coli catabolite activator protein
   3338..3430    -  CDS            lacI (fragment): lac repressor; lacI; The lac repressor binds to the lac operator to inhibit transcription in E. coli. This inhibition can be relieved by adding lactose or isopropyl-β-D-thiogalactopyranoside (IPTG).
   3613..4201    -  rep_origin     ori: high-copy-number ColE1/pMB1/pBR322/pUC origin of replication
   4372..5232    -  CDS            AmpR: β-lactamase; bla; confers resistance to ampicillin, carbenicillin, and related antibiotics
   5233..5337    -  promoter       AmpR promoter: bla
   5432..5467    +  CDS            rop (fragment): Rop protein, which maintains plasmids at low copy number; rop
   5569..5668    +  misc_feature   bom (fragment): basis of mobility region from pBR322
   5674..21      -  CDS            lacZα (fragment) (across the origin): LacZα fragment of β-galactosidase; lacZ fragment
