[The description below was written by a language model from this plasmid's Addgene catalogue record and pLannotate feature annotations shown in this document.]
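Description:
BIR3 B11_pECIA14 is an insect-cell expression plasmid built on the pECIA14 backbone and designed to secrete a tagged plant receptor ectodomain from Drosophila cell culture. It is maintained in E. coli through a high-copy ColE1/pUC-type origin and selected with ampicillin via the β-lactamase gene. The remaining bacterial elements in the feature table (lac promoter and operator, and fragments of lacZα, lacI, rop and bom) appear to be leftovers of the cloning-vector backbone rather than functional parts of the payload.

The expression cassette is driven by the copper-inducible Drosophila metallothionein promoter, so production is switched on by adding copper sulfate. A Drosophila BiP signal sequence directs the product into the secretory pathway. It is followed by the extracellular domain of the Arabidopsis thaliana leucine-rich repeat receptor kinase encoded by AT1G27190 (BIR3), inserted by ligation-independent cloning. The ectodomain is fused at its C-terminus to the pentamerising coiled-coil helix of rat COMP, human placental alkaline phosphatase, a FLAG epitope and, according to the depositor, a hexahistidine tag that is not separately annotated in the feature table. An SV40 polyadenylation signal lies downstream of the cassette, annotated on the opposite strand.

The construct serves as the "prey" in an extracellular interaction assay and is meant to be paired with the matching bait vector, BIR3 B11_pECIA2. Pentamerisation through COMP raises avidity so that weak ectodomain contacts can be detected, while alkaline phosphatase provides an enzymatic readout of prey bound to bait. It belongs to a collection used to map the extracellular interaction network among Arabidopsis LRR receptor kinases.
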