Addgene plasmid #114876: BIR3 B11_pECIA14
Purpose: Prey vector BIR3 B11_pECIA14 should be used with bait vector BIR3 B11_pECIA2.
Depositing lab: Youssef Belkhadir. Depositing organization: Gregor Mendel Institute of Molecular Plant Biology. Publication: An extracellular network of Arabidopsis leucine-rich repeat receptor kinases. Smakowska-Luzan E, Mott GA, Parys K, Stegmann M, Howton TC, Layeghifard M, Neuhold J, Lehner A, Kong J, Grunwald K, Weinberger N, Satbhai SB, Mayer D, Busch W, Madalinski M, Stolt-Bergner P, Provart NJ, Mukhtar MS, Zipfel C, Desveaux D, Guttman DS, Belkhadir Y. Nature. 2018 Jan 18;553(7688):342-346. doi: 10.1038/nature25184. Epub 2018 Jan 10. PubMed 29320478.
Backbone
  Vector backbone: pECIA14
  Backbone manufacturer: Chris Garcia (Addgene plasmid # 47051)
  Vector type: Insect Expression
Growth in bacteria
  Bacterial resistance: Ampicillin, 100 μg/mL
  Growth temperature: 37°C
  Growth strain: DH5alpha
  Copy number: High Copy
Gene/Insert
  Gene/Insert name: AT1G27190
  Species: A. thaliana (mustard weed)
  Entrez Gene: AT1G27190 (a.k.a. AT1G27190, T7N9.25, T7N9_25)
  Promoter: Metallothionein (Copper-Inducible)
  Cloning method: Ligation Independent Cloning
Terms and licenses: Academic/Nonprofit Terms; Industry Terms: Not Available to Industry
Depositor comments: Plasmid for secreted expression in Drosophila cell culture by induction via CuSO4. Insert is an extracellular domain of indicated LRR-RK, C-terminally tagged with Pentameric rat COMP helix, Alkaline Phosphatase (human, placental), Flag, and hexahistidine tags. Insert Protein Sequence: SAEDDVLCLQGLKNSLIDPSSRLSSWSFPNSSASSICKLTGVSCWNEKENRIISLQLQSMQLAGEIPESLKLCRSLQSLDLSGNDLSGSIPSQICSWLPYLVTLDLSGNKLGGSIPTQIVECKFLNALILSDNKLSGSIPSQLSRLDRLRRLSLAGNDLSGTIPSELARFGGDDFSGNNGLCGKPLSRCGALNGR
How to cite: BIR3 B11_pECIA14 was a gift from Youssef Belkhadir (Addgene plasmid # 114876 ; http://n2t.net/addgene:114876 ; RRID:Addgene_114876)
